Addgene plasmid #148332: pnEA-NpG-DmNanos-opt_116-163-F152E_AB
Purpose: Bacterial Expression of DmNanos-opt_116-163-F152E
Depositing lab: Elisa Izaurralde. Depositing organization: Max Planck Institute for Developmental Biology. Publication: Distinct modes of recruitment of the CCR4-NOT complex by Drosophila and vertebrate Nanos. Raisch T, Bhandari D, Sabath K, Helms S, Valkov E, Weichenrieder O, Izaurralde E. EMBO J. 2016 May 2;35(9):974-90. doi: 10.15252/embj.201593634. Epub 2016 Mar 11. PubMed 26968986.
Backbone
  Vector backbone: Unknown
  Vector type: Bacterial Expression
Growth in bacteria
  Bacterial resistance: Ampicillin, 100 μg/mL
  Growth temperature: 37°C
  Growth strain: DH5alpha
  Copy number: Low Copy
Gene/Insert
  Gene/Insert name: DmNanos-opt_116-163-F152E
  Species: D. melanogaster (fly)
  Entrez Gene: nos (a.k.a. Dmel_CG5637, CG5637, DRONANOS, Dmel\CG5637, Dronanos, NANOS, NOS, Nanos, Nos, l(3)07117, l(3)j3B6, l(3)j4B6, nNOS)
  Cloning method: Unknown
Terms and licenses: Academic/Nonprofit Terms; Industry Terms: Not Available to Industry
Depositor comments: sequence of isoform B given by NCBI: NM_001275794.1 or UniProt.: A0A0B4KGY5 Plasmids from this collection were made available to the research community and donated after the lab closed. Please note that the sequence provided by the depositing laboratory may be theoretical/predicted or based on Sanger sequencing results. There may be discrepancies between sequencing results obtained by Addgene and the depositor sequence. If an Addgene verified sequence is not available, please contact before placing your order to request that our lab fully sequence the plasmid.
How to cite: pnEA-NpG-DmNanos-opt_116-163-F152E_AB was a gift from Elisa Izaurralde (Addgene plasmid # 148332 ; http://n2t.net/addgene:148332 ; RRID:Addgene_148332)
