[The description below was written by a language model from this plasmid's Addgene catalogue record and pLannotate feature annotations shown in this document.]
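Description:
pnEA-NpG-DmNanos-opt_116-163-F152E_AB is a 6,524 nt bacterial expression plasmid for producing a short fragment of Drosophila melanogaster Nanos (nos) in E. coli. The catalogue entry lists the backbone as unknown, but the annotated features show a pET-like, pBR322-derived architecture: a ColE1/pMB1-type origin accompanied by the bom region and the rop gene, which keeps copy number low (consistent with the "low copy" listing), and an AmpR β-lactamase cassette for ampicillin selection. Several non-contiguous fragments of the tetracycline resistance gene and its promoter are also detected. These appear to be non-functional remnants of the parental pBR322 sequence rather than a usable marker.

The expression cassette starts with a T7 promoter followed by a lac operator and the T7 gene 10 ribosome binding site. A lacI gene with its own promoter supplies the repressor, so transcription depends on T7 RNA polymerase and can be induced with IPTG. The open reading frame begins with Schistosoma japonicum glutathione S-transferase (GST), which serves as an N-terminal affinity and solubility tag. A short unannotated linker separates it from the Nanos segment, and the record does not say whether this linker contains a protease site. According to the insert name, the segment covers residues 116–163 and carries an F152E substitution; "opt" suggests a codon-optimised sequence, and the depositor numbers the residues according to isoform B. A small fragment matching the T7 gene 10B-derived SET1 tag lies before the T7 terminator, though it is unclear whether it is translated. The associated study concerns recruitment of the CCR4-NOT complex by Nanos, so this point mutant probably served as a recombinant protein for binding assays, although the record does not state this.
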