Features (pLannotate 1.2.2; 20 found; start..end, strand, type, name):
      1..19      +  promoter       T7 promoter: promoter for bacteriophage T7 RNA polymerase
     20..44      +  protein_bind   lac operator: The lac repressor binds to the lac operator to inhibit transcription in E. coli. This inhibition can be relieved by adding lactose or isopropyl-β-D-thiogalactopyranoside (IPTG). lac repressor encoded by lacI
     59..81      +  RBS            RBS: efficient ribosome binding site from bacteriophage T7 gene 10 (Olins and Rangwala, 1989)
     92..742     +  CDS            GST: glutathione S-transferase from Schistosoma japonicum
    802..942     +  CDS            nos (fragment): NANOS_DROME - Experimental evidence at protein level: Swiss-Prot protein existence level 1. Maternal RNA-binding protein that is required for germ cells proliferation and self-renewal. Acts by forming a complex with pum and brat that regulates translation and mRNA stability. The complex binds to the Nanos Response Element (NRE), a 16 bp sequence in the hb mRNA 3'-UTR and prevents its translation. Controls posterior development. Rescuing factor for the abdominal defect of posterior group mutants. The other posterior group genes are not required for nanos function but rather play a role in local
    983..1032    +  CDS            SET1 (fragment): solubility-enhancement tag derived from T7 phage gene 10B
   1040..1087    +  terminator     T7 terminator: transcription terminator for bacteriophage T7 RNA polymerase
   1110..1214    -  CDS            TcR (fragment): tetracycline efflux protein; tet; confers resistance to tetracycline
   1262..1290    -  promoter       tet promoter: E. coli promoter for tetracycline efflux protein gene
   1403..1507    +  promoter       AmpR promoter: bla
   1508..2368    +  CDS            AmpR: β-lactamase; bla; confers resistance to ampicillin, carbenicillin, and related antibiotics
   2539..3127    +  rep_origin     ori: high-copy-number ColE1/pMB1/pBR322/pUC origin of replication
   3313..3452    -  misc_feature   bom: basis of mobility region from pBR322
   3554..3745    -  CDS            rop: Rop protein, which maintains plasmids at low copy number; rop
   3762..4142    +  CDS            YPB1_ECOLX: Protein predicted: Swiss-Prot protein existence level 4. From Escherichia coli.
   4384..5008    -  CDS            TcR (fragment): tetracycline efflux protein; tet; confers resistance to tetracycline
   5023..5044    -  protein_bind   CAP binding site: CAP binding activates transcription in the presence of cAMP. E. coli catabolite activator protein
   5057..6138    -  CDS            lacI: lac repressor; lacI; The lac repressor binds to the lac operator to inhibit transcription in E. coli. This inhibition can be relieved by adding lactose or isopropyl-β-D-thiogalactopyranoside (IPTG).
   6139..6216    -  promoter       lacI promoter: lacI
   6224..6503    -  CDS            TcR (fragment): tetracycline efflux protein; tet; confers resistance to tetracycline
>Addgene plasmid #148332 | pnEA-NpG-DmNanos-opt_116-163-F152E_AB | addgene full sequence | sequence record 356589 | Addgene NGS Result
TAATACGACTCACTATAGGGGAATTGTGAGCGGATAACAATTCCCCACTAGTAATAATTTTGTTTAACTT
TAAGAAGGAGATATACCATGGCCCCTATACTAGGTTATTGGAAAATTAAGGGCCTTGTGCAACCCACTCG
ACTTCTTTTGGAATATCTTGAAGAAAAATATGAAGAGCATTTGTATGAGCGCGATGAAGGTGATAAATGG
CGAAACAAAAAGTTTGAATTGGGTTTGGAGTTTCCCAATCTTCCTTATTATATTGATGGTGATGTTAAAT
TAACACAGTCTATGGCCATCATACGTTATATAGCTGACAAGCACAACATGTTGGGTGGTTGTCCAAAAGA
GCGTGCAGAGATTTCAATGCTTGAAGGAGCGGTTTTGGATATTAGATACGGTGTTTCGAGAATTGCATAT
AGTAAAGACTTTGAAACTCTCAAAGTTGATTTTCTTAGCAAGCTACCTGAAATGCTGAAAATGTTCGAAG
ATCGTTTATGTCATAAAACATATTTAAATGGTGATCATGTAACCCATCCTGACTTCATGTTGTATGACGC
TCTTGATGTTGTTTTATACATGGACCCAATGTGCCTGGATGCGTTCCCAAAATTAGTTTGTTTTAAAAAA
CGTATTGAAGCTATCCCACAAATTGATAAGTACTTGAAATCCAGCAAGTATATAGCATGGCCTTTGCAGG
GCTGGCAAGCCACGTTTGGTGGTGGCGACCATCCGCCAAAATCGGATGGTACCGGCAGCGGCCTGGAAGT
TCTGTTCCAGGGGCCCCATATGCTCGAGTCACATCAGCAGACCGATGAAATTGCACGTAGCCTGAAAATC
TTTGCACAGGTTACCACCGGTGCAGCAGAAAATGCAGCAGGTAGCATGCAGGATGTTATGCAAGAAGAAG
CAACCAATGGTTATGCCAGTGATGATCTGGGTTAAGGATCCTAATAGTCTAGAGCTAGCCCTAGGAGATC
CGGCTGCTAACAAAGCCCGAAAGGAAGCTGAGTTGGCTGCTGCCACCGCTGAGCAATAACTAGCATAACC
CCTTGGGGCCTCTAAACGGGTCTTGAGGGGTTTTTTGCTGAAAGGAGGAACTATATCCGGATATCCCGCA
AGAGGCCCGGCAGTACCGGCATAACCAAGCCTATGCCTACAGCATCCAGGGTGACGGTGCCGAGGATGAC
GATGAGCGCATTGTTAGATTTCATACACGGTGCCTGACTGCGTTAGCAATTTAACTGTGATAAACTACCG
CATTAAAGCTTATCGATGATAAGCTGTCAAACATGAGAATTCTTGAAGACGAAAGGGCCTCGTGATACGC
CTATTTTTATAGGTTAATGTCATGATAATAATGGTTTCTTAGACGTCAGGTGGCACTTTTCGGGGAAATG
TGCGCGGAACCCCTATTTGTTTATTTTTCTAAATACATTCAAATATGTATCCGCTCATGAGACAATAACC
CTGATAAATGCTTCAATAATATTGAAAAAGGAAGAGTATGAGTATTCAACATTTCCGTGTCGCCCTTATT
CCCTTTTTTGCGGCATTTTGCCTTCCTGTTTTTGCTCACCCAGAAACGCTGGTGAAAGTAAAAGATGCTG
AAGATCAGTTGGGTGCACGAGTGGGTTACATCGAACTGGATCTCAACAGCGGTAAGATCCTTGAGAGTTT
TCGCCCCGAAGAACGTTTTCCAATGATGAGCACTTTTAAAGTTCTGCTATGTGGCGCGGTATTATCCCGT
GTTGACGCCGGGCAAGAGCAACTCGGTCGCCGCATACACTATTCTCAGAATGACTTGGTTGAGTACTCAC
CAGTCACAGAAAAGCATCTTACGGATGGCATGACAGTAAGAGAATTATGCAGTGCTGCCATAACCATGAG
TGATAACACTGCGGCCAACTTACTTCTGACAACGATCGGAGGACCGAAGGAGCTAACCGCTTTTTTGCAC
AACATGGGGGATCATGTAACTCGCCTTGATCGTTGGGAACCGGAGCTGAATGAAGCCATACCAAACGACG
AGCGTGACACCACGATGCCTGCAGCAATGGCAACAACGTTGCGCAAACTATTAACTGGCGAACTACTTAC
TCTAGCTTCCCGGCAACAATTAATAGACTGGATGGAGGCGGATAAAGTTGCAGGACCACTTCTGCGCTCG
GCCCTTCCGGCTGGCTGGTTTATTGCTGATAAATCTGGAGCCGGTGAGCGTGGGTCTCGCGGTATCATTG
CAGCACTGGGGCCAGATGGTAAGCCCTCCCGTATCGTAGTTATCTACACGACGGGGAGTCAGGCAACTAT
GGATGAACGAAATAGACAGATCGCTGAGATAGGTGCCTCACTGATTAAGCATTGGTAACTGTCAGACCAA
GTTTACTCATATATACTTTAGATTGATTTAAAACTTCATTTTTAATTTAAAAGGATCTAGGTGAAGATCC
TTTTTGATAATCTCATGACCAAAATCCCTTAACGTGAGTTTTCGTTCCACTGAGCGTCAGACCCCGTAGA
AAAGATCAAAGGATCTTCTTGAGATCCTTTTTTTCTGCGCGTAATCTGCTGCTTGCAAACAAAAAAACCA
CCGCTACCAGCGGTGGTTTGTTTGCCGGATCAAGAGCTACCAACTCTTTTTCCGAAGGTAACTGGCTTCA
GCAGAGCGCAGATACCAAATACTGTCCTTCTAGTGTAGCCGTAGTTAGGCCACCACTTCAAGAACTCTGT
AGCACCGCCTACATACCTCGCTCTGCTAATCCTGTTACCAGTGGCTGCTGCCAGTGGCGATAAGTCGTGT
CTTACCGGGTTGGACTCAAGACGATAGTTACCGGATAAGGCGCAGCGGTCGGGCTGAACGGGGGGTTCGT
GCACACAGCCCAGCTTGGAGCGAACGACCTACACCGAACTGAGATACCTACAGCGTGAGCTATGAGAAAG
CGCCACGCTTCCCGAAGGGAGAAAGGCGGACAGGTATCCGGTAAGCGGCAGGGTCGGAACAGGAGAGCGC
ACGAGGGAGCTTCCAGGGGGAAACGCCTGGTATCTTTATAGTCCTGTCGGGTTTCGCCACCTCTGACTTG
AGCGTCGATTTTTGTGATGCTCGTCAGGGGGGCGGAGCCTATGGAAAAACGCCAGCAACGCGGCCTTTTT
ACGGTTCCTGGCCTTTTGCTGGCCTTTTGCTCACATGTTCTTTCCTGCGTTATCCCCTGATTCTGTGGAT
AACCGTATTACCGCCTTTGAGTGAGCTGATACCGCTCGCCGCAGCCGAACGACCGAGCGCAGCGAGTCAG
TGAGCGAGGAAGCGGAAGAGCGCCTGATGCGGTATTTTCTCCTTACGCATCTGTGCGGTATTTCACACCG
CAATGGTGCACTCTCAGTACAATCTGCTCTGATGCCGCATAGTTAAGCCAGTATACACTCCGCTATCGCT
ACGTGACTGGGTCATGGCTGCGCCCCGACACCCGCCAACACCCGCTGACGCGCCCTGACGGGCTTGTCTG
CTCCCGGCATCCGCTTACAGACAAGCTGTGACCGTCTCCGGGAGCTGCATGTGTCAGAGGTTTTCACCGT
CATCACCGAAACGCGCGAGGCAGCTGCGGTAAAGCTCATCAGCGTGGTCGTGAAGCGATTCACAGATGTC
TGCCTGTTCATCCGCGTCCAGCTCGTTGAGTTTCTCCAGAAGCGTTAATGTCTGGCTTCTGATAAAGCGG
GCCATGTTAAGGGCGGTTTTTTCCTGTTTGGTCACTGATGCCTCCGTGTAAGGGGGATTTCTGTTCATGG
GGGTAATGATACCGATGAAACGAGAGAGGATGCTCACGATACGGGTTACTGATGATGAACATGCCCGGTT
ACTGGAACGTTGTGAGGGTAAACAACTGGCGGTATGGATGCGGCGGGACCAGAGAAAAATCACTCAGGGT
CAATGCCAGCGCTTCGTTAATACAGATGTAGGTGTTCCACAGGGTAGCCAGCAGCATCCTGCGATGCAGA
TCCGGAACATAATGGTGCAGGGCGCTGACTTCCGCGTTTCCAGACTTTACGAAACACGGAAACCGAAGAC
CATTCATGTTGTTGCTCAGGTCGCAGACGTTTTGCAGCAGCAGTCGCTTCACGTTCGCTCGCGTATCGGT
GATTCATTCTGCTAACCAGTAAGGCAACCCCGCCAGCCTAGCCGGGTCCTCAACGACAGGAGCACGATCA
TGCGCACCCGTGGCCAGGACCCAACGCTGCCCGAGATGCGCCGCGTGCGGCTGCTGGAGATGGCGGACGC
GATGGATATGTTCTGCCAAGGGTTGGTTTGCGCATTCACAGTTCTCCGCAAGAATTGATTGGCTCCAATT
CTTGGAGTGGTGAATCCGTTAGCGAGGTGCCGCCGGCTTCCATTCAGGTCGAGGTGGCCCGGCTCCATGC
ACCGCGACGCAACGCGGGGAGGCAGACAAGGTATAGGGCGGCGCCTACAATCCATGCCAACCCGTTCCAT
GTGCTCGCCGAGGCGGCATAAATCGCCGTGACGATCAGCGGTCCAATGATCGAAGTTAGGCTGGTAAGAG
CCGCGAGCGATCCTTGAAGCTGTCCCTGATGGTCGTCATCTACCTGCCTGGACAGCATGGCCTGCAACGC
GGGCATCCCGATGCCGCCGGAAGCGAGAAGAATCATAATGGGGAAGGCCATCCAGCCTCGCGTCGCGAAC
GCCAGCAAGACGTAGCCCAGCGCGTCGGCCGCCATGCCGGCGATAATGGCCTGCTTCTCGCCGAAACGTT
TGGTGGCGGGACCAGTGACGAAGGCTTGAGCGAGGGCGTGCAAGATTCCGAATACCGCAAGCGACAGGCC
GATCATCGTCGCGCTCCAGCGAAAGCGGTCCTCGCCGAAAATGACCCAGAGCGCTGCCGGCACCTGTCCT
ACGAGTTGCATGATAAAGAAGACAGTCATAAGTGCGGCGACGATAGTCATGCCCCGCGCCCACCGGAAGG
AGCTGACTGGGTTGAAGGCTCTCAAGGGCATCGGTCGAGATCCCGGTGCCTAATGAGTGAGCTAACTTAC
ATTAATTGCGTTGCGCTCACTGCCCGCTTTCCAGTCGGGAAACTGTCGTGCCAGCTGCATTAATGAATCG
GCCAACGCGCGGGGAGAGGCGGTTTGCGTATTGGGCGCCAGGGTGGTTTTTCTTTTCACCAGTGAGACGG
GCAACAGCTGATTGCCCTTCACCGCCTGGCCCTGAGAGAGTTGCAGCAAGCGGTCCACGCTGGTTTGCCC
CAGCAGGCGAAAATCCTGTTTGATGGTGGTTAACGGCGGGATATAACATGAGCTGTCTTCGGTATCGTCG
TATCCCACTACCGAGATATCCGCACCAACGCGCAGCCCGGACTCGGTAATGGCGCGCATTGCGCCCAGCG
CCATCTGATCGTTGGCAACCAGCATCGCAGTGGGAACGATGCCCTCATTCAGCATTTGCATGGTTTGTTG
AAAACCGGACATGGCACTCCAGTCGCCTTCCCGTTCCGCTATCGGCTGAATTTGATTGCGAGTGAGATAT
TTATGCCAGCCAGCCAGACGCAGACGCGCCGAGACAGAACTTAATGGGCCCGCTAACAGCGCGATTTGCT
GGTGACCCAATGCGACCAGATGCTCCACGCCCAGTCGCGTACCGTCTTCATGGGAGAAAATAATACTGTT
GATGGGTGTCTGGTCAGAGACATCAAGAAATAACGCCGGAACATTAGTGCAGGCAGCTTCCACAGCAATG
GCATCCTGGTCATCCAGCGGATAGTTAATGATCAGCCCACTGACGCGTTGCGCGAGAAGATTGTGCACCG
CCGCTTTACAGGCTTCGACGCCGCTTCGTTCTACCATCGACACCACCACGCTGGCACCCAGTTGATCGGC
GCGAGATTTAATCGCCGCGACAATTTGCGACGGCGCGTGCAGGGCCAGACTGGAGGTGGCAACGCCAATC
AGCAACGACTGTTTGCCCGCCAGTTGTTGTGCCACGCGGTTGGGAATGTAATTCAGCTCCGCCATCGCCG
CTTCCACTTTTTCCCGCGTTTTCGCAGAAACGTGGCTGGCCTGGTTCACCACGCGGGAAACGGTCTGATA
AGAGACACCGGCATACTCTGCGACATCGTATAACGTTACTGGTTTCACATTCACCACCCTGAATTGACTC
TCTTCCGGGCGCTATCATGCCATACCGCGAAAGGTTTTGCGCCATTCGATGGTGTCCGGGATCTCGACGC
TCTCCCTTATGCGACTCCTGCATTAGGAAGCAGCCCAGTAGTAGGTTGAGGCCGTTGAGCACCGCCGCCG
CAAGGAATGGTGCATGCAAGGAGATGGCGCCCAACAGTCCCCCGGCCACGGGGCCTGCCACCATACCCAC
GCCGAAACAAGCGCTCATGAGCCCGAAGTGGCGAGCCCGATCTTCCCCATCGGTGATGTCGGCGATATAG
GCGCCAGCAACCGCACCTGTGGCGCCGGTGATGCCGGCCACGATGCGTCCGGCGTAGAGGATCGAGATCT
CGATCCCGCGAAAT
